Addgene plasmid #121215: pUC57-Kan_BR29_00096401
Purpose: Level 0 Golden-Gate compatible vector
Depositing lab: Sophien Kamoun. Depositing organization: Sainsbury Laboratory, Norwich. Publication: A Clone Resource of Magnaporthe oryzae Effectors That Share Sequence and Structural Similarities Across Host-Specific Lineages. Petit-Houdenot Y, Langner T, Harant A, Win J, Kamoun S. Mol Plant Microbe Interact. 2020 Aug;33(8):1032-1035. doi: 10.1094/MPMI-03-20-0052-A. Epub 2020 Jun 22. PubMed 32460610.
Backbone
  Vector backbone: pUC57-Kan
  Backbone size w/o insert (bp): 2626
  Vector type: Golden Gate
  Selectable markers: lacZ
Growth in bacteria
  Bacterial resistance: Kanamycin, 50 μg/mL
  Growth temperature: 37°C
  Growth strain: DH5alpha
  Copy number: High Copy
Gene/Insert
  Gene/Insert name: BR29_00096401
  Mutation: Magnaporthe grisea
  Cloning method: Restriction Enzyme; 5′ cloning site EcoRV (unknown if destroyed); 3′ cloning site EcoRV (unknown if destroyed)
  Sequencing primers: 5′ M13Fw; 3′ M13Rv
Terms and licenses: Academic/Nonprofit Terms; Industry Terms: Not Available to Industry
How to cite: pUC57-Kan_BR29_00096401 was a gift from Sophien Kamoun (Addgene plasmid # 121215 ; http://n2t.net/addgene:121215 ; RRID:Addgene_121215)
