[The description below was written by a language model from this plasmid's Addgene catalogue record and pLannotate feature annotations shown in this document.]
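Description:
pUC57-Kan_BR29_00096401 is a small, high-copy bacterial cloning plasmid that serves as a Level 0 module for Golden Gate assembly. It is built on the pUC57-Kan backbone, replicates in E. coli from a ColE1/pUC-type origin, and is selected with kanamycin through an aph(3')-Ia aminoglycoside phosphotransferase gene driven by the bla (AmpR) promoter. The backbone also retains the lac regulatory region (CAP binding site, lac promoter and lac operator) upstream of a lacZα fragment. This is the usual pUC arrangement for blue/white screening, and lacZ is listed as the selectable marker. Short remnants of bom, rop and lacI are annotated as fragments and are backbone vestiges rather than functional parts. A 17-nt match to the yeast ARG4 promoter is almost certainly a chance hit within the insert region.

The payload is BR29_00096401, a sequence placed into the EcoRV site of the polylinker, between the lac promoter and the remaining lacZα coding fragment, and readable with the M13 forward and reverse primers. The feature table does not annotate the insert itself. Comparing the 2,803 nt sequence with the stated 2,626 bp backbone suggests it is only a couple of hundred base pairs long. The record attributes it to Magnaporthe grisea (entered in the mutation field), and the associated publication describes a clone collection of Magnaporthe effectors with sequence and structural similarity across host-specific lineages, so the insert is presumably a candidate effector coding sequence. No expression promoter, tag or reporter is provided for the insert. The plasmid acts as a storage and donor module from which the part can be moved by Type IIS assembly into higher-level expression vectors, although the record does not state the enzyme or overhangs used.
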