Features (pLannotate 1.2.2; 11 found; start..end, strand, type, name):
    137..236     +  misc_feature   bom (fragment): basis of mobility region from pBR322
    242..399     -  CDS            lacZα (fragment): LacZα fragment of β-galactosidase; lacZ fragment
    501..517     -  promoter       ARG4 promoter (fragment): S. cerevisiae ARG4
    651..667     -  protein_bind   lac operator: The lac repressor binds to the lac operator to inhibit transcription in E. coli. This inhibition can be relieved by adding lactose or isopropyl-β-D-thiogalactopyranoside (IPTG). lac repressor encoded by lacI
    675..705     -  promoter       lac promoter: promoter for the E. coli lac operon
    720..741     -  protein_bind   CAP binding site: CAP binding activates transcription in the presence of cAMP. E. coli catabolite activator protein
    754..846     -  CDS            lacI (fragment): lac repressor; lacI; The lac repressor binds to the lac operator to inhibit transcription in E. coli. This inhibition can be relieved by adding lactose or isopropyl-β-D-thiogalactopyranoside (IPTG).
   1029..1617    -  rep_origin     ori: high-copy-number ColE1/pMB1/pBR322/pUC origin of replication
   1788..2603    -  CDS            KanR: aminoglycoside phosphotransferase; aph(3')-Ia; confers resistance to kanamycin in bacteria or G418 (Geneticin®) in eukaryotes
   2604..2708    -  promoter       AmpR promoter: bla
   2803..35      +  CDS            rop (fragment) (across the origin): Rop protein, which maintains plasmids at low copy number; rop
>Addgene plasmid #121215 | pUC57-Kan_BR29_00096401 | depositor full sequence | sequence record 231235 | pUC57-Kan_BR29_00096401 sequence 2803 bps
TCGCGCGTTTCGGTGATGACGGTGAAAACCTCTGACACATGCAGCTCCCGGAGACGGTCACAGCTTGTCT
GTAAGCGGATGCCGGGAGCAGACAAGCCCGTCAGGGCGCGTCAGCGGGTGTTGGCGGGTGTCGGGGCTGG
CTTAACTATGCGGCATCAGAGCAGATTGTACTGAGAGTGCACCATATGCGGTGTGAAATACCGCACAGAT
GCGTAAGGAGAAAATACCGCATCAGGCGCCATTCGCCATTCAGGCTGCGCAACTGTTGGGAAGGGCGATC
GGTGCGGGCCTCTTCGCTATTACGCCAGCTGGCGAAAGGGGGATGTGCTGCAAGGCGATTAAGTTGGGTA
ACGCCAGGGTTTTCCCAGTCACGACGTTGTAAAACGACGGCCAGTGAATTGACGCGTATTGGGATGGAAC
TTGGTCTCTAATGATTCCATCTCCAGGTAAAGTTGATTTGATTCAAGATGTTAGATTGCAAACTAGAACT
ATTACTTCTCCATCTACTAATCATGATGTTAATTCTCATAATATTAGAAGAGGTTTGGCTTCTTTGGCTT
TGGGTGCTACTTGAGCTTAGAGACCAAGTTCCATCCCAATGGCGCGCCGAGCTTGGCTCGAGCATGGTCA
TAGCTGTTTCCTGTGTGAAATTGTTATCCGCTCACAATTCCACACAACATACGAGCCGGAAGCATAAAGT
GTAAAGCCTGGGGTGCCTAATGAGTGAGCTAACTCACATTAATTGCGTTGCGCTCACTGCCCGCTTTCCA
GTCGGGAAACCTGTCGTGCCAGCTGCATTAATGAATCGGCCAACGCGCGGGGAGAGGCGGTTTGCGTATT
GGGCGCTCTTCCGCTTCCTCGCTCACTGACTCGCTGCGCTCGGTCGTTCGGCTGCGGCGAGCGGTATCAG
CTCACTCAAAGGCGGTAATACGGTTATCCACAGAATCAGGGGATAACGCAGGAAAGAACATGTGAGCAAA
AGGCCAGCAAAAGGCCAGGAACCGTAAAAAGGCCGCGTTGCTGGCGTTTTTCCATAGGCTCCGCCCCCCT
GACGAGCATCACAAAAATCGACGCTCAAGTCAGAGGTGGCGAAACCCGACAGGACTATAAAGATACCAGG
CGTTTCCCCCTGGAAGCTCCCTCGTGCGCTCTCCTGTTCCGACCCTGCCGCTTACCGGATACCTGTCCGC
CTTTCTCCCTTCGGGAAGCGTGGCGCTTTCTCATAGCTCACGCTGTAGGTATCTCAGTTCGGTGTAGGTC
GTTCGCTCCAAGCTGGGCTGTGTGCACGAACCCCCCGTTCAGCCCGACCGCTGCGCCTTATCCGGTAACT
ATCGTCTTGAGTCCAACCCGGTAAGACACGACTTATCGCCACTGGCAGCAGCCACTGGTAACAGGATTAG
CAGAGCGAGGTATGTAGGCGGTGCTACAGAGTTCTTGAAGTGGTGGCCTAACTACGGCTACACTAGAAGA
ACAGTATTTGGTATCTGCGCTCTGCTGAAGCCAGTTACCTTCGGAAAAAGAGTTGGTAGCTCTTGATCCG
GCAAACAAACCACCGCTGGTAGCGGTGGTTTTTTTGTTTGCAAGCAGCAGATTACGCGCAGAAAAAAAGG
ATCTCAAGAAGATCCTTTGATCTTTTCTACGGGGTCTGACGCTCAGTGGAACGAAAACTCACGTTAAGGG
ATTTTGGTCATGAGATTATCAAAAAGGATCTTCACCTAGATCCTTTTAAATTAAAAATGAAGTTTTAAAT
CAATCTAAAGTATATATGAGTAAACTTGGTCTGACAGTTAGAAAAACTCATCGAGCATCAAATGAAACTG
CAATTTATTCATATCAGGATTATCAATACCATATTTTTGAAAAAGCCGTTTCTGTAATGAAGGAGAAAAC
TCACCGAGGCAGTTCCATAGGATGGCAAGATCCTGGTATCGGTCTGCGATTCCGACTCGTCCAACATCAA
TACAACCTATTAATTTCCCCTCGTCAAAAATAAGGTTATCAAGTGAGAAATCACCATGAGTGACGACTGA
ATCCGGTGAGAATGGCAAAAGTTTATGCATTTCTTTCCAGACTTGTTCAACAGGCCAGCCATTACGCTCG
TCATCAAAATCACTCGCATCAACCAAACCGTTATTCATTCGTGATTGCGCCTGAGCGAGACGAAATACGC
GATCGCTGTTAAAAGGACAATTACAAACAGGAATCGAATGCAACCGGCGCAGGAACACTGCCAGCGCATC
AACAATATTTTCACCTGAATCAGGATATTCTTCTAATACCTGGAATGCTGTTTTCCCAGGGATCGCAGTG
GTGAGTAACCATGCATCATCAGGAGTACGGATAAAATGCTTGATGGTCGGAAGAGGCATAAATTCCGTCA
GCCAGTTTAGTCTGACCATCTCATCTGTAACATCATTGGCAACGCTACCTTTGCCATGTTTCAGAAACAA
CTCTGGCGCATCGGGCTTCCCATACAATCGATAGATTGTCGCACCTGATTGCCCGACATTATCGCGAGCC
CATTTATACCCATATAAATCAGCATCCATGTTGGAATTTAATCGCGGCCTAGAGCAAGACGTTTCCCGTT
GAATATGGCTCATACTCTTCCTTTTTCAATATTATTGAAGCATTTATCAGGGTTATTGTCTCATGAGCGG
ATACATATTTGAATGTATTTAGAAAAATAAACAAATAGGGGTTCCGCGCACATTTCCCCGAAAAGTGCCA
CCTGACGTCTAAGAAACCATTATTATCATGACATTAACCTATAAAAATAGGCGTATCACGAGGCCCTTTC
GTC
