>Addgene plasmid #121215 | pUC57-Kan_BR29_00096401 | depositor partial sequence | sequence record 230682 | BR29_00096401
TTGGTCTCTAATGATTCCATCTCCAGGTAAAGTTGATTTGATTCAAGATGTTAGATTGCAAACTAGAACT
ATTACTTCTCCATCTACTAATCATGATGTTAATTCTCATAATATTAGAAGAGGTTTGGCTTCTTTGGCTT
TGGGTGCTACTTGAGCTTAGAGACCAA
