>Addgene plasmid #121215 | pUC57-Kan_BR29_00096401 | depositor partial sequence | sequence record 230683 | empty_vector
TCGCGCGTTTCGGTGATGACGGTGAAAACCTCTGACACATGCAGCTCCCGGAGACGGTCACAGCTTGTCT
GTAAGCGGATGCCGGGAGCAGACAAGCCCGTCAGGGCGCGTCAGCGGGTGTTGGCGGGTGTCGGGGCTGG
CTTAACTATGCGGCATCAGAGCAGATTGTACTGAGAGTGCACCATATGCGGTGTGAAATACCGCACAGAT
GCGTAAGGAGAAAATACCGCATCAGGCGCCATTCGCCATTCAGGCTGCGCAACTGTTGGGAAGGGCGATC
GGTGCGGGCCTCTTCGCTATTACGCCAGCTGGCGAAAGGGGGATGTGCTGCAAGGCGATTAAGTTGGGTA
ACGCCAGGGTTTTCCCAGTCACGACGTTGTAAAACGACGGCCAGTGAATTGACGCGTATTGGGATATCCC
AATGGCGCGCCGAGCTTGGCTCGAGCATGGTCATAGCTGTTTCCTGTGTGAAATTGTTATCCGCTCACAA
TTCCACACAACATACGAGCCGGAAGCATAAAGTGTAAAGCCTGGGGTGCCTAATGAGTGAGCTAACTCAC
ATTAATTGCGTTGCGCTCACTGCCCGCTTTCCAGTCGGGAAACCTGTCGTGCCAGCTGCATTAATGAATC
GGCCAACGCGCGGGGAGAGGCGGTTTGCGTATTGGGCGCTCTTCCGCTTCCTCGCTCACTGACTCGCTGC
GCTCGGTCGTTCGGCTGCGGCGAGCGGTATCAGCTCACTCAAAGGCGGTAATACGGTTATCCACAGAATC
AGGGGATAACGCAGGAAAGAACATGTGAGCAAAAGGCCAGCAAAAGGCCAGGAACCGTAAAAAGGCCGCG
TTGCTGGCGTTTTTCCATAGGCTCCGCCCCCCTGACGAGCATCACAAAAATCGACGCTCAAGTCAGAGGT
GGCGAAACCCGACAGGACTATAAAGATACCAGGCGTTTCCCCCTGGAAGCTCCCTCGTGCGCTCTCCTGT
TCCGACCCTGCCGCTTACCGGATACCTGTCCGCCTTTCTCCCTTCGGGAAGCGTGGCGCTTTCTCATAGC
TCACGCTGTAGGTATCTCAGTTCGGTGTAGGTCGTTCGCTCCAAGCTGGGCTGTGTGCACGAACCCCCCG
TTCAGCCCGACCGCTGCGCCTTATCCGGTAACTATCGTCTTGAGTCCAACCCGGTAAGACACGACTTATC
GCCACTGGCAGCAGCCACTGGTAACAGGATTAGCAGAGCGAGGTATGTAGGCGGTGCTACAGAGTTCTTG
AAGTGGTGGCCTAACTACGGCTACACTAGAAGAACAGTATTTGGTATCTGCGCTCTGCTGAAGCCAGTTA
CCTTCGGAAAAAGAGTTGGTAGCTCTTGATCCGGCAAACAAACCACCGCTGGTAGCGGTGGTTTTTTTGT
TTGCAAGCAGCAGATTACGCGCAGAAAAAAAGGATCTCAAGAAGATCCTTTGATCTTTTCTACGGGGTCT
GACGCTCAGTGGAACGAAAACTCACGTTAAGGGATTTTGGTCATGAGATTATCAAAAAGGATCTTCACCT
AGATCCTTTTAAATTAAAAATGAAGTTTTAAATCAATCTAAAGTATATATGAGTAAACTTGGTCTGACAG
TTAGAAAAACTCATCGAGCATCAAATGAAACTGCAATTTATTCATATCAGGATTATCAATACCATATTTT
TGAAAAAGCCGTTTCTGTAATGAAGGAGAAAACTCACCGAGGCAGTTCCATAGGATGGCAAGATCCTGGT
ATCGGTCTGCGATTCCGACTCGTCCAACATCAATACAACCTATTAATTTCCCCTCGTCAAAAATAAGGTT
ATCAAGTGAGAAATCACCATGAGTGACGACTGAATCCGGTGAGAATGGCAAAAGTTTATGCATTTCTTTC
CAGACTTGTTCAACAGGCCAGCCATTACGCTCGTCATCAAAATCACTCGCATCAACCAAACCGTTATTCA
TTCGTGATTGCGCCTGAGCGAGACGAAATACGCGATCGCTGTTAAAAGGACAATTACAAACAGGAATCGA
ATGCAACCGGCGCAGGAACACTGCCAGCGCATCAACAATATTTTCACCTGAATCAGGATATTCTTCTAAT
ACCTGGAATGCTGTTTTCCCAGGGATCGCAGTGGTGAGTAACCATGCATCATCAGGAGTACGGATAAAAT
GCTTGATGGTCGGAAGAGGCATAAATTCCGTCAGCCAGTTTAGTCTGACCATCTCATCTGTAACATCATT
GGCAACGCTACCTTTGCCATGTTTCAGAAACAACTCTGGCGCATCGGGCTTCCCATACAATCGATAGATT
GTCGCACCTGATTGCCCGACATTATCGCGAGCCCATTTATACCCATATAAATCAGCATCCATGTTGGAAT
TTAATCGCGGCCTAGAGCAAGACGTTTCCCGTTGAATATGGCTCATACTCTTCCTTTTTCAATATTATTG
AAGCATTTATCAGGGTTATTGTCTCATGAGCGGATACATATTTGAATGTATTTAGAAAAATAAACAAATA
GGGGTTCCGCGCACATTTCCCCGAAAAGTGCCACCTGACGTCTAAGAAACCATTATTATCATGACATTAA
CCTATAAAAATAGGCGTATCACGAGGCCCTTTCGTC
