>Addgene plasmid #121215 | pUC57-Kan_BR29_00096401 | addgene partial sequence | sequence record 237732 | M13-F20 5'-TGTAAAACGACGGCCAGT-3'
TTGGTCTCTAATGATTCCATCTCCAGGTAAAGTTGATTTGATTCAAGATGTTAGATTGCAAACTAGAACT
ATTACTTCTCCATCTACTAATCATGATGTTAATTCTCATAATATTAGAAGAGGTTTGGCTTCTTTGGCTT
TGGGTGCTACTTGAGCTTAGAGACCAAGTTCCATCCCAATGGCGCGCCGAGCTTGGCTCGAGCATGGTCA
TAGCTGTTTCCTGTGTGAAATTGTTATCCGCTCACAATTCCACACAACATACGAGCCGGAAGCATAAAGT
GTAAAGCCTGGGGTGCCTAATGAGTGAGCTAACTCACATTAATTGCGTTGCGCTCACTGCCCGCTTTCCA
GTCGGGAAACCTGTCGTGCCAGCTGCATTAATGAATCGGCCAACGCGCGGGGAGAGGCGGTTTGCGTATT
GGGCGCTCTTCCGCTTCCTCGCTCACTGACTCGCTGCGCTCGGTCGTTCGGCTGCGGCGAGCGGTATCAG
CTCACTCAAAGGCGGTAATACGGTTATCCACAGAATCAGGGGATAACGCAGGAAAGAACATGTGAGCAAA
AGGCCAGCAAAAGGCCAGGAACCGTAAAAAGGCCGCGTTGCTGGCGTTTTTCCATAGGCTCCGCCCCCCT
GACGAGCATCACAAAAATCGACGCTCAAGTCAGAGGTGGCGAAACCCGACAGGACTATAAAGATACCAGG
CGTTTCCCCCTGGAAGCTCCCTCGTGCGCTCTCCTGTTCCGACCCTGCCGCTTACCGGATACCTGTCCGC
CTTTCTCCCTTCGGGAAGCGTGGCGCTTTCTCATAGCTCACGCTGTAGGTATCTCAGTTCGGTGTAGGTC
GTTCGCTCCAAGCTGGGCTGTGTGCACGAA
